Addgene plasmid #185663: loSIIN
Purpose: shApc-expressing lentiviruses with varius levels of expression of SIINFEKL
Depositing lab: Tyler Jacks. Depositing organization: Massachusetts Institute of Technology. Publication: Low neoantigen expression and poor T-cell priming underlie early immune escape in colorectal cancer. Westcott PMK, Sacks NJ, Schenkel JM, Ely ZA, Smith O, Hauck H, Jaeger AM, Zhang D, Backlund CM, Beytagh MC, Patten JJ, Elbashir R, Eng G, Irvine DJ, Yilmaz OH, Jacks T. Nat Cancer. 2021 Oct;2(10):1071-1085. doi: 10.1038/s43018-021-00247-z. Epub 2021 Sep 30. PubMed 34738089.
Backbone
  Vector backbone: pLenti Trono
  Vector type: Lentiviral
Growth in bacteria
  Bacterial resistance: Ampicillin, 100 μg/mL
  Growth temperature: 37°C
  Growth strain: NEB Stable
  Copy number: High Copy
Gene/Insert 1
  Gene/Insert name: mScarlet
  Species: Synthetic
  Promoter: Ef1a
  Cloning method: Gibson Cloning
  Sequencing primers: 5′ N/A; 3′ N/A
Gene/Insert 2
  Gene/Insert name: miR-30a
  Promoter: Ef1a
  Cloning method: Gibson Cloning
  Sequencing primers: 5′ N/A; 3′ N/A
Gene/Insert 3
  Gene/Insert name: shApc
  Promoter: Ef1a
  Cloning method: Gibson Cloning
  Sequencing primers: 5′ N/A; 3′ N/A
Gene/Insert 4
  Gene/Insert name: GFP
  Species: Synthetic
  Promoter: Ef1a
  Cloning method: Gibson Cloning
  Sequencing primers: 5′ N/A; 3′ N/A
Resource information
  A portion of this plasmid was derived from a plasmid made by: Luke Dow mir30 shAPC.
Terms and licenses: Academic/Nonprofit Terms; Industry Terms: Not Available to Industry
How to cite: loSIIN was a gift from Tyler Jacks (Addgene plasmid # 185663 ; http://n2t.net/addgene:185663 ; RRID:Addgene_185663)
