[The description below was written by a language model from this plasmid's Addgene catalogue record and pLannotate feature annotations shown in this document.]
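Description:
loSIIN is a third-generation-style, self-inactivating HIV-1 lentiviral transfer plasmid built on the pLenti Trono backbone. It was designed to knock down Apc in transduced cells while expressing the model CD8+ T-cell epitope SIINFEKL. It belongs to a set of shApc lentiviruses that differ in how strongly they express this antigen, and the name suggests it is the low-expression version. In bacteria it is maintained through a high-copy ColE1/pUC-type origin and selected with ampicillin (AmpR). An f1 origin is also present, and an SV40/EM7-driven bleomycin/Zeocin resistance cassette lies outside the viral genome. A CMV enhancer/promoter fused to a truncated 5' LTR drives transcription of the viral RNA. That RNA carries the Ψ packaging signal, a gag fragment, the RRE, cPPT/CTS, WPRE and a ΔU3 3' LTR, followed by a bGH polyadenylation signal.

Two units sit back to back inside the provirus. In the sense orientation of the viral genome, the EF-1α promoter drives EGFP. Directly downstream of EGFP are the 5' and 3' miR-30a flanking sequences, which embed the Apc-targeting shRNA. A single Pol II transcript therefore both marks cells green and is processed into the shRNA. On the opposite strand, diverging from the upstream end of the EF-1α promoter, is an mScarlet coding sequence followed by the ovalbumin SIINFEKL peptide and an SV40 poly(A) signal. No separate promoter is annotated for this unit. The catalogue lists Ef1a for all inserts, so how transcription of this antisense cassette is driven, and how the low level is achieved, is not stated explicitly in the record. The associated work concerns neoantigen expression level, T-cell priming and immune escape in colorectal cancer.
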