Features (pLannotate 1.2.2; 35 found; start..end, strand, type, name):
    294..722     -  rep_origin     f1 ori (sequence partly withheld): f1 bacteriophage origin of replication; arrow indicates direction of (+) strand synthesis
    743..764     -  promoter       SV40 promoter (fragment): SV40 enhancer and early promoter
    768..992     -  polyA_signal   bGH poly(A) signal: bovine growth hormone polyadenylation signal
   1024..1257    -  LTR            3' LTR (ΔU3): self-inactivating 3' long terminal repeat (LTR) from HIV-1
   1259..1278    -  misc_feature   cPPT/CTS (fragment): central polypurine tract and central termination sequence of HIV-1
   1329..1917    -  misc_feature   WPRE: woodchuck hepatitis virus posttranscriptional regulatory element
   1917..1940    -  misc_feature   MCS (fragment): pBluescript multiple cloning site
   2017..2129    -  ncRNA          3' miR-30a: sequence downstream of the 71-nt precursor of the human miR-30a microRNA (Zeng et al., 2002) miRNA
   2241..2334    -  ncRNA          5' miR-30a: sequence upstream of the 71-nt precursor of the human miR-30a microRNA (Zeng et al., 2002) miRNA
   2381..3097    -  CDS            EGFP: EGFP is a basic (constitutively fluorescent) green fluorescent protein published in 1996, derived from Aequorea victoria. It is reported to be a rapidly-maturing weak dimer with moderate acid sensitivity.
   3137..4315    -  promoter       EF-1α promoter: strong constitutive promoter for human elongation factor EF-1α
   4347..5042    +  CDS            mScarlet: mScarlet is a basic (constitutively fluorescent) red fluorescent protein published in 2016, derived from synthetic construct. It has moderate acid sensitivity.
   5055..5078    +  CDS            OVA peptide: antigenic CD8+ T cell epitope from chicken ovalbumin
   5094..5228    +  polyA_signal   SV40 poly(A) signal: SV40 polyadenylation signal
   5278..5395    -  misc_feature   cPPT/CTS: central polypurine tract and central termination sequence of HIV-1
   5445..5545    -  CDS            Rev (fragment): human immunodeficiency virus 1 (HIV-1) Rev protein; rev; enhances nuclear export of unspliced and incompletely spliced viral mRNAs
   5922..6155    -  misc_feature   RRE: The Rev response element (RRE) of HIV-1 allows for Rev-dependent mRNA export from the nucleus to the cytoplasm.
   6301..6664    -  CDS            HIV-1 gag (fragment): gag protein from human immunodeficiency virus 1; gag
   6648..6773    -  misc_feature   HIV-1 Ψ: packaging signal of human immunodeficiency virus type 1
   6820..7000    -  LTR            5' LTR (truncated): truncated 5' long terminal repeat (LTR) from HIV-1
   7018..7217    -  promoter       CMV promoter: human cytomegalovirus (CMV) immediate early promoter
   7218..7597    -  enhancer       CMV enhancer: human cytomegalovirus immediate early enhancer
   7752..7804    +  misc_feature   bom (fragment): basis of mobility region from pBR322
   7863..7967    +  promoter       AmpR promoter: bla
   7968..8828    +  CDS            AmpR: β-lactamase; bla; confers resistance to ampicillin, carbenicillin, and related antibiotics
   8999..9587    +  rep_origin     ori: high-copy-number ColE1/pMB1/pBR322/pUC origin of replication
   9770..9862    +  CDS            lacI (fragment): lac repressor; lacI; The lac repressor binds to the lac operator to inhibit transcription in E. coli. This inhibition can be relieved by adding lactose or isopropyl-β-D-thiogalactopyranoside (IPTG).
   9875..9896    +  protein_bind   CAP binding site: CAP binding activates transcription in the presence of cAMP. E. coli catabolite activator protein
   9911..9941    +  promoter       lac promoter: promoter for the E. coli lac operon
   9945..9967    +  protein_bind   lac operator (fragment): The lac repressor binds to the lac operator to inhibit transcription in E. coli. This inhibition can be relieved by adding lactose or isopropyl-β-D-thiogalactopyranoside (IPTG). lac repressor encoded by lacI
  10038..10159   -  polyA_signal   SV40 poly(A) signal: SV40 polyadenylation signal
  10154..10279   -  CDS            ble (fragment): BLE_KLEPN - Experimental evidence at protein level: Swiss-Prot protein existence level 1. Binding protein with a strong affinity to the bleomycin family of antibiotics. Binds to CL990; an antimitotic-antibiotic compound. From Klebsiella pneumoniae.
  10289..10663   -  CDS            BleoR: antibiotic-binding protein; Sh ble from Streptoalloteichus hindustanus; confers resistance to bleomycin, phleomycin, and Zeocin™
  10682..10729   -  promoter       EM7 promoter: synthetic bacterial promoter&nbsp
  10777..280     -  promoter       SV40 promoter (across the origin): SV40 enhancer and early promoter
>Addgene plasmid #185663 | loSIIN | addgene full sequence | sequence record 367403 | Addgene NGS Result
GCTCAGAGGCAGAGGCGGCCTCGGCCTCTGCATAAATAAAAAAAATTAGTCAGCCATGGGGCGGAGAATG
GGCGGAACTGGGCGGAGTTAGGGGCGGGATGGGCGGAGTTAGGGGCGGGACTATGGTTGCTGACTAATTG
AGATGCATGCTTTGCATACTTCTGCCTGCTGGGGAGCCTGGGGACTTTCCACACCTGGTTGCTGACTAAT
TGAGATGCATGCTTTGCATACTTCTGCCTGCTGGGGAGCCTGGGGACTTTCCACACCCTAACTGACACAC
ATTCCACAGAATTAATTCGCGTTAAATTTTTGTTAAATCAGCTCATTTTTTAACCAATAGGCCGAAATCG
GCAAAATCCCTTATAAATCAAAAGAATAGACCGAGATAGGGT
[37 nt withheld, positions 393-429]
AAAGAACGTGGACTCCAACGTCAAAGG
[49 nt withheld, positions 457-505]
T
[91 nt withheld, positions 507-597]
G
[124 nt withheld, positions 599-722]
GGGGATACCCCCTAGAGCCCCAGCTGGTTCTTTCCGCCTCAGAAGCCATAGAGCCCACCGCATCCCCAGC
ATGCCTGCTATTGTCTTCCCAATCCTCCCCCTTGCTGTCCTGCCCCACCCCACCCCCCAGAATAGAATGA
CACCTACTCAGACAATGCGATGCAATTTCCTCATTTTATTAGGAAAGGACAGTGGGAGTGGCACCTTCCA
GGGTCAAGGAAGGCACGGGGGAGGGGCAAACAACAGATGGCTGGCAACTAGAAGGCACAGTCGAGGCTGA
TCAGCGGGTTTCGCCGGGCCCTGCTAGAGATTTTCCACACTGACTAAAAGGGTCTGAGGGATCTCTAGTT
ACCAGAGTCACACAACAGACGGGCACACACTACTTGAAGCACTCAAGGCAAGCTTTATTGAGGCTTAAGC
AGTGGGTTCCCTAGTTAGCCAGAGAGCTCCCAGGCTCAGATCTGGTCTAACCAGAGAGACCCAGTACAAG
CAAAAAGCAGATCTTGTCTTCGTTGGGAGTGAATTAGCCCTTCCAGTCCCCCCTTTTCTTTTAAAAAGTG
GCTAAGATCTACAGCTGCCTTGTAAGTCATTGGTCTTAAAGTCGACGCGGGGAGGCGGCCCAAAGGGAGA
TCCGACTCGTCTGAGGGCGAAGGCGAAGACGCGGAAGAGGCCGCAGAGCCGGCAGCAGGCCGCGGGAAGG
AAGGTCCGCTGGATTGAGGGCCGAAGGGACGTAGCAGAAGGACGTCCCGCGCAGAATCCAGGTGGCAACA
CAGGCGAGCAGCCAAGGAAAGGACGATGATTTCCCCGACAACACCACGGAATTGTCAGTGCCCAACAGCC
GAGCCCCTGTCCAGCAGCGGGCAAGGCAGGCGGCGATGAGTTCCGCCGTGGCAATAGGGAGGGGGAAAGC
GAAAGTCCCGGAAAGGAGCTGACAGGTGGTGGCAATGCCCCAACCAGTGGGGGTTGCGTCAGCAAACACA
GTGCACACCACGCCACGTTGCCTGACAACGGGCCACAACTCCTCATAAAGAGACAGCAACCAGGATTTAT
ACAAGGAGGAGAAAATGAAAGCCATACGGGAAGCAATAGCATGATACAAAGGCATTAAAGCAGCGTATCC
ACATAGCGTAAAAGGAGCAACATAGTTAAGAATACCAGTCAATCTTTCACAAATTTTGTAATCCAGAGGT
TGATTATCGATAAGCTTGATATCGAATTGTACCTAGTGGAACCGGAACCCTTAAACATGTAGAGTAATTC
AACCCCAAACAAACAACGTTTGGTAGAATTGAAAAAAGTGATTTAATTTATACCATTTTAATTCAGCTTT
GTAAAAATGTATCAAAGAGATAGCAAGGTATTCAGTTTTAGTAAACAAGATAATTGCTCCTAAAGTAGCC
CCTTGAATTCCGAGGCAGTAGGCAACACCAATAAATTACAGTCTTATACATCTGTGGCTTCACTATAAGA
CTGTAATTTATTGGTGGCGCTCACTGTCAACAGCAATATACCTTCTCGAGCCTTCTGTTGGGTTAACCTG
AAGAAGTAATCCCAGCAAGTGTTTCCAAGATGTGCAGGCAACGATTCTGTAAAGTACTGAAGCCTCATTC
AAACAATTACCCTGTTATCCCTAGTCGAGGCTTAGCCGTACGTCATTACTTGTACAGCTCGTCCATGCCG
AGAGTGATCCCGGCGGCGGTCACGAACTCCAGCAGGACCATGTGATCGCGCTTCTCGTTGGGGTCTTTGC
TCAGGGCGGACTGGGTGCTCAGGTAGTGGTTGTCGGGCAGCAGCACGGGGCCGTCGCCGATGGGGGTGTT
CTGCTGGTAGTGGTCGGCGAGCTGCACGCTGCCGTCCTCGATGTTGTGGCGGATCTTGAAGTTCACCTTG
ATGCCGTTCTTCTGCTTGTCGGCCATGATATAGACGTTGTGGCTGTTGTAGTTGTACTCCAGCTTGTGCC
CCAGGATGTTGCCGTCCTCCTTGAAGTCGATGCCCTTCAGCTCGATGCGGTTCACCAGGGTGTCGCCCTC
GAACTTCACCTCGGCGCGGGTCTTGTAGTTGCCGTCGTCCTTGAAGAAGATGGTGCGCTCCTGGACGTAG
CCTTCGGGCATGGCGGACTTGAAGAAGTCGTGCTGCTTCATGTGGTCGGGGTAGCGGCTGAAGCACTGCA
CGCCGTAGGTCAGGGTGGTCACGAGGGTGGGCCAGGGCACGGGCAGCTTGCCGGTGGTGCAGATGAACTT
CAGGGTCAGCTTGCCGTAGGTGGCATCGCCCTCGCCCTCGCCAGACACGCTGAACTTGTGGCCGTTTACG
TCGCCGTCCAGCTCGACCAGGATGGGCACCACCCCGGTGAACAGCTCCTCGCCCTTGCTCACCATGGTGG
TCGAAAACGATCGCACAGCTAGCGTTCGAGTTAGTCACGACACCTGAAATGGAAGAAAAAAACTTTGAAC
CACTGTCTGAGGCTTGAGAATGAACCAAGATCCAAACTCAAAAAGGGCAAATTCCAAGGAGAATTACATC
AAGTGCCAAGCTGGCCTAACTTCAGTCTCCACCCACTCAGTGTGGGGAAACTCCATCGCATAAAACCCCT
CCCCCCAACCTAAAGACGACGTACTCCAAAAGCTCGAGAACTAATCGAGGTGCCTGGACGGCGCCCGGTA
CTCCGTGGAGTCACATGAAGCGACGGCTGAGGACGGAAAGGCCCTTTTCCTTTGTGTGGGTGACTCACCC
GCCCGCTCTCCCGAGCGCCGCGTCCTCCATTTTGAGCTCCCTGCAGCAGGGCCGGGAAGCGGCCATCTTT
CCGCTCACGCAACTGGTGCCGACCGGGCCAGCCTTGCCGCCCAGGGCGGGGCGATACACGGCGGCGCGAG
GCCAGGCACCAGAGCAGGCCGGCCAGCTTGAGACTACCCCCGTCCGATTCTCGGTGGCCGCGCTCGCAGG
CCCCGCCTCGCCGAACATGTGCGCTGGGACGCACGGGCCCCGTCGCCGCCCGCGGCCCCAAAAACCGAAA
TACCAGTGTGCAGATCTTGGCCCGCATTTACAAGACTATCTTGCCAGAAAAAAAGCGTCGCAGCAGGTCA
TCAAAAATTTTAAATGGCTAGAGACTTATCGAAAGCAGCGAGACAGGCGCGAAGGTGCCACCAGATTCGC
ACGCGGCGGCCCCAGCGCCCAGGCCAGGCCTCAACTCAAGCACGAGGCGAAGGGGCTCCTTAAGCGCAAG
GCCTCGAACTCTCCCACCCACTTCCAACCCGAAGCTCGGGATCAAGAATCACGTACTGCAGCCAGGTGGA
AGTAATTCAAGGCACGCAAGGGCCATAACCCGTAAAGAGGCCAGGCCCGCGGGAACCACACACGGCACTT
ACCTGTGTTCTGGCGGCAAACCCGTTGCGAAAAAGAACGTTCACGGCGACTACTGCACTTATATACGGTT
CTCCCCCACCCTCGGGAAAAAGGCGGAGCCAGTACACGACATCACTTTCCCAGTTTACCCCGCGCCACCT
TCTCTAGGCACCGGTTCAATTGCCGACCCCTCCCCCCAACTTCTCGGGGACTGTGGGCGATGTGCGCTCT
GCCCACTGACGGGCACCGGAGCCAAACCAGCTTTACACTCCCTCACACTGATCGATGGTATCGAAGGGCG
AGGCAGTAATAAAGGAGTTCATGCGGTTCAAGGTACACATGGAGGGCTCGATGAACGGCCACGAGTTCGA
GATAGAGGGCGAGGGCGAGGGCCGCCCCTACGAGGGCACCCAAACCGCGAAGTTAAAGGTAACCAAGGGT
GGCCCCTTACCCTTCTCGTGGGACATACTGTCGCCTCAATTCATGTACGGCTCGAGGGCGTTCACCAAGC
ACCCCGCGGACATACCCGACTACTATAAGCAATCGTTCCCCGAGGGCTTCAAGTGGGAGCGCGTAATGAA
CTTCGAGGACGGCGGCGCGGTAACCGTAACCCAAGACACCTCGTTAGAGGACGGCACCTTAATATACAAG
GTAAAGTTACGCGGCACCAACTTCCCTCCTGACGGCCCCGTAATGCAAAAGAAGACAATGGGCTGGGAAG
CGTCGACCGAGCGGTTGTACCCCGAGGACGGCGTATTAAAGGGCGACATTAAGATGGCGTTACGCTTAAA
GGACGGCGGCCGCTACTTAGCGGACTTCAAGACCACCTACAAGGCGAAGAAGCCCGTACAAATGCCCGGC
GCGTACAACGTCGACCGCAAGTTGGACATAACCTCGCACAACGAGGACTACACCGTAGTAGAACAATACG
AACGCTCGGAGGGCCGCCACTCGACCGGCGGCATGGACGAGTTATACAAGGAGCAATTAGAGAGTATAAT
CAACTTTGAAAAACTGTAATGCGACGGATCCAACTTGTTTATTGCAGCTTATAATGGTTACAAATAAAGC
AATAGCATCACAAATTTCACAAATAAAGCATTTTTTTCACTGCATTCTAGTTGTGGTTTGTCCAAACTCA
TCAATGTATCTTATCATGTCTGGATCGTACCTTAATTAACCAAACTGGATCTCTGCTGTCCCTGTAATAA
ACCCGAAAATTTTGAATTTTTGTAATTTGTTTTTGTAATTCTTTAGTTTGTATGTCTGTTGCTATTATGT
CTACTATTCTTTCCCCTGCACTGTACCCCCCAATCCCCCCTTTTCTTTTAAAATTGTGGATGAATACTGC
CATTTGTCTGCAGAATTGGCGCACGCAGTGCCGATCCGTTCACTAATCGAATGGATCTGTCTCTGTCTCT
CTCTCCACCTTCTTCTTCTATTCCTTCGGGCCTGTCGGGTCCCCTCGGGGTTGGGAGGTGGGTCTGAAAC
GATAATGGTGAATATCCCTGCCTAACTCTATTCACTATAGAAAGTACAGCAAAAACTATTCTTAAACCTA
CCAAGCCTCCTACTATCATTATGAATAATTTTATATACCACAGCCAATTTGTTATGTTAAACCAATTCCA
CAAACTTGCCCATTTATCTAATTCCAATAATTCTTGTTCATTCTTTTCTTGCTGGTTTTGCGATTCTTCA
ATTAAGGAGTGTATTAAGCTTGTGTAATTGTTAATTTCTCTGTCCCACTCCATCCAGGTCGTGTGATTCC
AAATCTGTTCCAGAGATTTATTACTCCAACTAGCATTCCAAGGCACAGCAGTGGTGCAAATGAGTTTTCC
AGAGCAACCCCAAATCCCCAGGAGCTGTTGATCCTTTAGGTATCTTTCCACAGCCAGGATTCTTGCCTGG
AGCTGCTTGATGCCCCAGACTGTGAGTTGCAACAGATGCTGTTGCGCCTCAATAGCCCTCAGCAAATTGT
TCTGCTGCTGCACTATACCAGACAATAATTGTCTGGCCTGTACCGTCAGCGTCATTGACGCTGCGCCCAT
AGTGCTTCCTGCTGCTCCCAAGAACCCAAGGAACAAAGCTCCTATTCCCACTGCTCTTTTTTCTCTCTGC
ACCACTCTTCTCTTTGCCTTGGTGGGTGCTACTCCTAATGGTTCAATTTTTACTACTTTATATTTATATA
ATTCACTTCTCCAATTGTCCCTCATATCTCCTCCTCCAGGTCTGAAGATCAGCGGCCGCTTGCTGTGCGG
TGGTCTTACTTTTGTTTTGCTCTTCCTCTATCTTGTCTAAAGCTTCCTTGGTGTCTTTTATCTCTATCCT
TTGATGCACACAATAGAGGGTTGCTACTGTATTATATAATGATCTAAGTTCTTCTGATCCTGTCTGAAGG
GATGGTTGTAGCTGTCCCAGTATTTGTCTACAGCCTTCTGATGTTTCTAACAGGCCAGGATTAACTGCGA
ATCGTTCTAGCTCCCTGCTTGCCCATACTATATGTTTTAATTTATATTTTTTCTTTCCCCCTGGCCTTAA
CCGAATTTTTTCCCATCGCGATCTAATTCTCCCCCGCTTAATACTGACGCTCTCGCACCCATCTCTCTCC
TTCTAGCCTCCGCTAGTCAAAATTTTTGGCGTACTCACCAGTCGCCGCCCCTCGCCTCTTGCCGTGCGCG
CTTCAGCAAGCCGAGTCCTGCGTCGAGAGAGCTCCTCTGGTTTCCCTTTCGCTTTCAAGTCCCTGTTCGG
GCGCCACTGCTAGAGATTTTCCACACTGACTAAAAGGGTCTGAGGGATCTCTAGTTACCAGAGTCACACA
ACAGACGGGCACACACTACTTGAAGCACTCAAGGCAAGCTTTATTGAGGCTTAAGCAGTGGGTTCCCTAG
TTAGCCAGAGAGCTCCCAGGCTCAGATCTGGTCTAACCAGAGAGACCCAGTACAGGCAAAACGCGCTGCT
TATATAGACCTCCCACCGTACACGCCTACCGCCCATTTGCGTCAATGGGGCGGAGTTGTTACGACATTTT
GGAAAGTCCCGTTGATTTTGGTGCCAAAACAAACTCCCATTGACGTCAATGGGGTGGAGACTTGGAAATC
CCCGTGAGTCAAACCGCTATCCACGCCCATTGATGTACTGCCAAAACCGCATCACCATGGTAATAGCGAT
GACTAATACGTAGATGTACTGCCAAGTAGGAAAGTCCCATAAGGTCATGTACTGGGCATAATGCCAGGCG
GGCCATTTACCGTCATTGACGTCAATAGGGGGCGTACTTGGCATATGATACACTTGATGTACTGCCAAGT
GGGCAGTTTACCGTAAATACTCCACCCATTGACGTCAATGGAAAGTCCCTATTGGCGTTACTATGGGAAC
ATACGTCATTATTGACGTCAATGGGCGGGGGTCGTTGGGCGGTCAGCCAGGCGGGCCATTTACCGTAAGT
TATGTAACGCGGAACTCCATATATGGGCTATGAACTAATGACCCCGTAATTGATTACTATTAATAACTAG
TCAATAATCAATGTCAACGCGTATATCTGGCCCGTACATCGCGAAGCAGCGCAAAACGCCTAACCCTAAG
CAGATTCTTCATGCAATTGTCGGTCAAGCCTTGCCTTGTTGTAGCTTAAATTTTGCTCGCGCACTACTCA
GCGACCTCCAACACACAAGCAGGGAGCAGATACTGGCTTAACTATGCGGCATCAGAGCAGATTGTACTGA
GAGTGCACCATAGGGGATCGGGAGATCTCCCGATCCGTCGACGTCAGGTGGCACTTTTCGGGGAAATGTG
CGCGGAACCCCTATTTGTTTATTTTTCTAAATACATTCAAATATGTATCCGCTCATGAGACAATAACCCT
GATAAATGCTTCAATAATATTGAAAAAGGAAGAGTATGAGTATTCAACATTTCCGTGTCGCCCTTATTCC
CTTTTTTGCGGCATTTTGCCTTCCTGTTTTTGCTCACCCAGAAACGCTGGTGAAAGTAAAAGATGCTGAA
GATCAGTTGGGTGCACGAGTGGGTTACATCGAACTGGATCTCAACAGCGGTAAGATCCTTGAGAGTTTTC
GCCCCGAAGAACGTTTTCCAATGATGAGCACTTTTAAAGTTCTGCTATGTGGCGCGGTATTATCCCGTAT
TGACGCCGGGCAAGAGCAACTCGGTCGCCGCATACACTATTCTCAGAATGACTTGGTTGAGTACTCACCA
GTCACAGAAAAGCATCTTACGGATGGCATGACAGTAAGAGAATTATGCAGTGCTGCCATAACCATGAGTG
ATAACACTGCGGCCAACTTACTTCTGACAACGATCGGAGGACCGAAGGAGCTAACCGCTTTTTTGCACAA
CATGGGGGATCATGTAACTCGCCTTGATCGTTGGGAACCGGAGCTGAATGAAGCCATACCAAACGACGAG
CGTGACACCACGATGCCTGTAGCAATGGCAACAACGTTGCGCAAACTATTAACTGGCGAACTACTTACTC
TAGCTTCCCGGCAACAATTAATAGACTGGATGGAGGCGGATAAAGTTGCAGGACCACTTCTGCGCTCGGC
CCTTCCGGCTGGCTGGTTTATTGCTGATAAATCTGGAGCCGGTGAGCGTGGGTCTCGCGGTATCATTGCA
GCACTGGGGCCAGATGGTAAGCCCTCCCGTATCGTAGTTATCTACACGACGGGGAGTCAGGCAACTATGG
ATGAACGAAATAGACAGATCGCTGAGATAGGTGCCTCACTGATTAAGCATTGGTAACTGTCAGACCAAGT
TTACTCATATATACTTTAGATTGATTTAAAACTTCATTTTTAATTTAAAAGGATCTAGGTGAAGATCCTT
TTTGATAATCTCATGACCAAAATCCCTTAACGTGAGTTTTCGTTCCACTGAGCGTCAGACCCCGTAGAAA
AGATCAAAGGATCTTCTTGAGATCCTTTTTTTCTGCGCGTAATCTGCTGCTTGCAAACAAAAAAACCACC
GCTACCAGCGGTGGTTTGTTTGCCGGATCAAGAGCTACCAACTCTTTTTCCGAAGGTAACTGGCTTCAGC
AGAGCGCAGATACCAAATACTGTTCTTCTAGTGTAGCCGTAGTTAGGCCACCACTTCAAGAACTCTGTAG
CACCGCCTACATACCTCGCTCTGCTAATCCTGTTACCAGTGGCTGCTGCCAGTGGCGATAAGTCGTGTCT
TACCGGGTTGGACTCAAGACGATAGTTACCGGATAAGGCGCAGCGGTCGGGCTGAACGGGGGGTTCGTGC
ACACAGCCCAGCTTGGAGCGAACGACCTACACCGAACTGAGATACCTACAGCGTGAGCTATGAGAAAGCG
CCACGCTTCCCGAAGGGAGAAAGGCGGACAGGTATCCGGTAAGCGGCAGGGTCGGAACAGGAGAGCGCAC
GAGGGAGCTTCCAGGGGGAAACGCCTGGTATCTTTATAGTCCTGTCGGGTTTCGCCACCTCTGACTTGAG
CGTCGATTTTTGTGATGCTCGTCAGGGGGGCGGAGCCTATGGAAAAACGCCAGCAACGCGGCCTTTTTAC
GGTTCCTGGCCTTTTGCTGGCCTTTTGCTCACATGTTCTTTCCTGCGTTATCCCCTGATTCTGTGGATAA
CCGTATTACCGCCTTTGAGTGAGCTGATACCGCTCGCCGCAGCCGAACGACCGAGCGCAGCGAGTCAGTG
AGCGAGGAAGCGGAAGAGCGCCCAATACGCAAACCGCCTCTCCCCGCGCGTTGGCCGATTCATTAATGCA
GCTGGCACGACAGGTTTCCCGACTGGAAAGCGGGCAGTGAGCGCAACGCAATTAATGTGAGTTAGCTCAC
TCATTAGGCACCCCAGGCTTTACACTTTATGCTTCCGGCTCGTATGTTGTGTGGAATTGTGAGCGGATAA
CAATTTCACACAGGAAACAGCTATGACCATGATTACGCCAAGCTCTAGCTAGAGGTCGACGGTATACAGA
CATGATAAGATACATTGATGAGTTTGGACAAACCACAACTAGAATGCAGTGAAAAAAATGCTTTATTTGT
GAAATTTGTGATGCTATTGCTTTATTTGTAACCATTATAAGCTGCAATAAACAAGTTGGGGTGGGCGAAG
AACTCCAGCATGAGATCCCCGCGCTGGAGGATCATCCAGCCGGCGTCCCGGAAAACGATTCCGAAGCCCA
ACCTTTCATAGAAGGCGGCGGTGGAATCGAAATCTCGTAGCACGTGTCAGTCCTGCTCCTCGGCCACGAA
GTGCACGCAGTTGCCGGCCGGGTCGCGCAGGGCGAACTCCCGCCCCCACGGCTGCTCGCCGATCTCGGTC
ATGGCCGGCCCGGAGGCGTCCCGGAAGTTCGTGGACACGACCTCCGACCACTCGGCGTACAGCTCGTCCA
GGCCGCGCACCCACACCCAGGCCAGGGTGTTGTCCGGCACCACCTGGTCCTGGACCGCGCTGATGAACAG
GGTCACGTCGTCCCGGACCACACCGGCGAAGTCGTCCTCCACGAAGTCCCGGGAGAACCCGAGCCGGTCG
GTCCAGAACTCGACCGCTCCGGCGACGTCGCGCGCGGTGAGCACCGGAACGGCACTGGTCAACTTGGCCA
TGGTTTAGTTCCTCACCTTGTCGTATTATACTATGCCGATATACTATGCCGATGATTAATTGTCAACACG
TGCTGATCAGATCCGAAAATGGATATACAAGCTCCCGGGAGCTTTTTGCAAAAGCCTAGGCCTCCAAAAA
AGCCTCCTCACTACTTCTGGAATA
